>Addgene plasmid #8480 | myc GbetaL mutant 6 | addgene full sequence | sequence record 220590 | Addgene NGS Result
GCCCGACATTGATTATTGACTAGTTATTAATAGTAATCAATTACGGGGTCATTAGTTCATAGCCCATATA
TGGAGTTCCGCGTTACATAACTTACGGTAAATGGCCCGCCTGGCTGACCGCCCAACGACCCCCGCCCATT
GACGTCAATAATGACGTATGTTCCCATAGTAACGCCAATAGGGACTTTCCATTGACGTCAATGGGTGGAG
TATTTACGGTAAACTGCCCACTTGGCAGTACATCAAGTGTATCATATGCCAAGTACGCCCCCTATTGACG
TCAATGACGGTAAATGGCCCGCCTGGCATTATGCCCAGTACATGACCTTATGGGACTTTCCTACTTGGCA
GTACATCTACGTATTAGTCATCGCTATTACCATGGTGATGCGGTTTTGGCAGTACATCAATGGGCGTGGA
TAGCGGTTTGACTCACGGGGATTTCCAAGTCTCCACCCCATTGACGTCAATGGGAGTTTGTTTTGGCACC
AAAATCAACGGGACTTTCCAAAATGTCGTAACAACTCCGCCCCATTGACGCAAATGGGCGGTAGGCGTGT
ACGGTGGGAGGTCTATATAAGCAGAGCTCGTTTAGTGAACCGTCAGATCGCCTGGAGACGCCATCCACGC
TGTTTTGACCTCCATAGAAGACACCGGGACCGATCCAGCCTCCGCGGCCGGGAACGGTGCATTGGAACGC
GGATTCCCCGTGCCAAGAGTGACGTAAGTACCGCCTATAGAGTCTATAGGCCCACCCCCTTGGCTTCGTT
AGAACGCGGCTACAATTAATACATAACCTTATGTATCATACACATACGATTTAGGTGACACTATAGAATA
ACATCCACTTTGCCTTTCTCTCCACAGGTGTCCACTCCCAGGTCCAACTGCACCTCGGTTCTATCGATTG
AATTCCCGAACCGACAGTCGGTCTCTTCACCAAGGCCATTCGCGCCACCATGGAGCAAAAGCTCATTTCT
GAGGAAGATCTCAATGGTGGTGGTGGTGGGTCGACGATGAACACCTCCCCAGGCACGGTGGGCAGTGACC
CGGTCATCCTGGCCACTGCAGGCTACGACCACACCGTGCGCTTCTGGCAGGCCCACAGCGGCATCTGCAC
CCGGACGGTGCAGCACCAGGACTCCCAGGTGAATGCCTTGGAGGTCACACCGGACCGCAGCATGATTGCT
GCTGCAGGTTACCAGCACATCCGCATGTATGATCTCAACTCCAATAACCCTAACCCCATCATCAGCTACG
ACGGCGTCAACAAGAACATCGCGTCTGTGGGCTTCCACGAAGACGGCCGCTGGATGTACACGGGCGGCGA
GGACTGCACAGCCAGGATCTGGGACCTCAGGTCCCGGAACCTGCAGTGCCAGCGGATCTTCCAGGTGAAC
GCACCCATTAACTGCGTGTGCCTGCACCCCAACCAGGCAGAGCTCATCGTGGGTGACCAGAGCGGGGCTA
TCCACATCTGGGACTTGAAAACAGACCACAACGAGCAGCTGATCCCTGAGCCCGAGGTCTCCATCACGTC
CGCCCACATCGATCCCGACGCCAGCTACATGGCAGCTGTCAATAGCACCGGAAACTGCTATGTCTGGAAT
CTGACGGGGGGCATTGGTGACGAGGTTGATCAGCTCATCCCCAAGACTAAGATCCCTGCCCACACGCGCT
ACGCCCTGCAGTGTCGCTTCAGCCCCGACTCCACGCTCCTCGCCACCTGCTCGGCTGATCAGACGTGCAA
GATCTGGAGGACGTCCAACTTCTCCCTGATGACGGAGCTGAGCATCAAGAGCGGCAACCCCGGGGAGTCC
TCCCGCGGCTGGATGTGGGGCTGCGCCTTCTCGGGGGACTCCCAGTACATCGTCACTGCTTCCTCGGACA
ACCTGGCCCGGCTCTGGTGTGTGGAGACTGGAGAGATCAAGAGAGAGTATGGCGGCCACCAGAAGGCTGT
TGTCTGCCTGGCCTTCAATGACAGTGTGCTGGGCTAGGCGGCCGCTAAGTAAGTAAGGATCCCCAGCTTG
GCCGCCATGGCCCAACTTGTTTATTGCAGCTTATAATGGTTACAAATAAAGCAATAGCATCACAAATTTC
ACAAATAAAGCATTTTTTTCACTGCATTCTAGTTGTGGTTTGTCCAAACTCATCAATGTATCTTATCATG
TCTGGATCGGGAATTAATTCGGCGCAGCACCATGGCCTGAAATAACCTCTGAAAGAGGAACTTGGTTAGG
TACCTTCTGAGGCGGAAAGAACCAGCTGTGGAATGTGTGTCAGTTAGGGTGTGGAAAGTCCCCAGGCTCC
CCAGCAGGCAGAAGTATGCAAAGCATGCATCTCAATTAGTCAGCAACCAGGTGTGGAAAGTCCCCAGGCT
CCCCAGCAGGCAGAAGTATGCAAAGCATGCATCTCAATTAGTCAGCAACCATAGTCCCGCCCCTAACTCC
GCCCATCCCGCCCCTAACTCCGCCCAGTTCCGCCCATTCTCCGCCCCATGGCTGACTAATTTTTTTTATT
TATGCAGAGGCCGAGGCCGCCTCGGCCTCTGAGCTATTCCAGAAGTAGTGAGGAGGCTTTTTTGGAGGCC
TAGGCTTTTGCAAAAAGCTGTTAACAGCTTGGCACTGGCCGTCGTTTTACAACGTCGTGACTGGGAAAAC
CCTGGCGTTACCCAACTTAATCGCCTTGCAGCACATCCCCCTTTCGCCAGCTGGCGTAATAGCGAAGAGG
CCCGCACCGATCGCCCTTCCCAACAGTTGCGCAGCCTGAATGGCGAATGGCGCCTGATGCGGTATTTTCT
CCTTACGCATCTGTGCGGTATTTCACACCGCATA
[142 nt withheld, positions 2835-2976]
C
[141 nt withheld, positions 2978-3118]
CCTTTGACGTTGGAGTCCACGTTCTTT
[37 nt withheld, positions 3146-3182]
ACCCTATCTCGGGCTATTCTTTTGATTTATAAGGGATTTTGCCGATTTCGGCCTATTGGTTAAAAAATGA
GCTGATTTAACAAAAATTTAACGCGAATTTTAACAAAATATTAACGTTTACAATTTTATGGTGCACTCTC
AGTACAATCTGCTCTGATGCCGCATAGTTAAGCCAGCCCCGACACCCGCCAACACCCGCTGACGCGCCCT
GACGGGCTTGTCTGCTCCCGGCATCCGCTTACAGACAAGCTGTGACCGTCTCCGGGAGCTGCATGTGTCA
GAGGTTTTCACCGTCATCACCGAAACGCGCGAGACGAAAGGGCCTCGTGATACGCCTATTTTTATAGGTT
AATGTCATGATAATAATGGTTTCTTAGACGTCAGGTGGCACTTTTCGGGGAAATGTGCGCGGAACCCCTA
TTTGTTTATTTTTCTAAATACATTCAAATATGTATCCGCTCATGAGACAATAACCCTGATAAATGCTTCA
ATAATATTGAAAAAGGAAGAGTATGAGTATTCAACATTTCCGTGTCGCCCTTATTCCCTTTTTTGCGGCA
TTTTGCCTTCCTGTTTTTGCTCACCCAGAAACGCTGGTGAAAGTAAAAGATGCTGAAGATCAGTTGGGTG
CACGAGTGGGTTACATCGAACTGGATCTCAACAGCGGTAAGATCCTTGAGAGTTTTCGCCCCGAAGAACG
TTTTCCAATGATGAGCACTTTTAAAGTTCTGCTATGTGGCGCGGTATTATCCCGTATTGACGCCGGGCAA
GAGCAACTCGGTCGCCGCATACACTATTCTCAGAATGACTTGGTTGAGTACTCACCAGTCACAGAAAAGC
ATCTTACGGATGGCATGACAGTAAGAGAATTATGCAGTGCTGCCATAACCATGAGTGATAACACTGCGGC
CAACTTACTTCTGACAACGATCGGAGGACCGAAGGAGCTAACCGCTTTTTTGCACAACATGGGGGATCAT
GTAACTCGCCTTGATCGTTGGGAACCGGAGCTGAATGAAGCCATACCAAACGACGAGCGTGACACCACGA
TGCCTGTAGCAATGGCAACAACGTTGCGCAAACTATTAACTGGCGAACTACTTACTCTAGCTTCCCGGCA
ACAATTAATAGACTGGATGGAGGCGGATAAAGTTGCAGGACCACTTCTGCGCTCGGCCCTTCCGGCTGGC
TGGTTTATTGCTGATAAATCTGGAGCCGGTGAGCGTGGGTCTCGCGGTATCATTGCAGCACTGGGGCCAG
ATGGTAAGCCCTCCCGTATCGTAGTTATCTACACGACGGGGAGTCAGGCAACTATGGATGAACGAAATAG
ACAGATCGCTGAGATAGGTGCCTCACTGATTAAGCATTGGTAACTGTCAGACCAAGTTTACTCATATATA
CTTTAGATTGATTTAAAACTTCATTTTTAATTTAAAAGGATCTAGGTGAAGATCCTTTTTGATAATCTCA
TGACCAAAATCCCTTAACGTGAGTTTTCGTTCCACTGAGCGTCAGACCCCGTAGAAAAGATCAAAGGATC
TTCTTGAGATCCTTTTTTTCTGCGCGTAATCTGCTGCTTGCAAACAAAAAAACCACCGCTACCAGCGGTG
GTTTGTTTGCCGGATCAAGAGCTACCAACTCTTTTTCCGAAGGTAACTGGCTTCAGCAGAGCGCAGATAC
CAAATACTGTTCTTCTAGTGTAGCCGTAGTTAGGCCACCACTTCAAGAACTCTGTAGCACCGCCTACATA
CCTCGCTCTGCTAATCCTGTTACCAGTGGCTGCTGCCAGTGGCGATAAGTCGTGTCTTACCGGGTTGGAC
TCAAGACGATAGTTACCGGATAAGGCGCAGCGGTCGGGCTGAACGGGGGGTTCGTGCACACAGCCCAGCT
TGGAGCGAACGACCTACACCGAACTGAGATACCTACAGCGTGAGCTATGAGAAAGCGCCACGCTTCCCGA
AGGGAGAAAGGCGGACAGGTATCCGGTAAGCGGCAGGGTCGGAACAGGAGAGCGCACGAGGGAGCTTCCA
GGGGGAAACGCCTGGTATCTTTATAGTCCTGTCGGGTTTCGCCACCTCTGACTTGAGCGTCGATTTTTGT
GATGCTCGTCAGGGGGGCGGAGCCTATGGAAAAACGCCAGCAACGCGGCCTTTTTACGGTTCCTGGCCTT
TTGCTGGCCTTTTGCTCACATGTTCTTTCCTGCGTTATCCCCTGATTCTGTGGATAACCGTATTACCGCC
TTTGAGTGAGCTGATACCGCTCGCCGCAGCCGAACGACCGAGCGCAGCGAGTCAGTGAGCGAGGAAGCGG
AAGAGCGCCCAATACGCAAACCGCCTCTCCCCGCGCGTTGGCCGATTCATTAATGCAGCTGGCACGACAG
GTTTCCCGACTGGAAAGCGGGCAGTGAGCGCAACGCAATTAATGTGAGTTAGCTCACTCATTAGGCACCC
CAGGCTTTACACTTTATGCTTCCGGCTCGTATGTTGTGTGGAATTGTGAGCGGATAACAATTTCACACAG
GAAACAGCTATGACATGATTACGAATTAATTCGAGCTC
Features (pLannotate 1.2.2; 21 found; start..end, strand, type, name):
      5..384     +  enhancer       CMV enhancer: human cytomegalovirus immediate early enhancer
    385..588     +  promoter       CMV promoter: human cytomegalovirus (CMV) immediate early promoter
    724..767     +  intron         CMV intron (fragment): modified intron A from human cytomegalovirus
    819..837     +  promoter       SP6 promoter: promoter for bacteriophage SP6 RNA polymerase
    841..878     +  CDS            IgH signal sequence (fragment): signal sequence from the mouse immunoglobulin heavy chain variable region
    963..982     +  CDS            Myc (fragment): Myc (human c-Myc proto-oncogene) epitope tag
   1017..1994    +  CDS            MLST8: LST8_HUMAN - Also known as GBL, LST8. Experimental evidence at protein level: Swiss-Prot protein existence level 1. Subunit of both mTORC1 and mTORC2, which regulates cell growth and survival in response to nutrient and hormonal signals. mTORC1 is activated in response to growth factors or amino acids. Growth factor-stimulated mTORC1 activation involves a AKT1-mediated phosphorylation of TSC1-TSC2, which leads to the activation of the RHEB GTPase that potently activates the protein kinase activity of mTORC1. Amino acid-signaling to mTORC1 requires its relocalization to the lysosomes mediated b
   2044..2178    +  polyA_signal   SV40 poly(A) signal: SV40 polyadenylation signal
   2247..2604    +  promoter       SV40 promoter: SV40 enhancer and early promoter
   2623..2777    +  CDS            lacZα (fragment): LacZα fragment of β-galactosidase; lacZ fragment
   2783..2834    -  misc_feature   bom (fragment): basis of mobility region from pBR322
   2853..3233    +  rep_origin     M13 ori (sequence partly withheld): M13 bacteriophage origin of replication; arrow indicates direction of (+) strand synthesis
   3309..3358    -  misc_feature   bom (fragment): basis of mobility region from pBR322
   3460..3495    -  CDS            rop (fragment): Rop protein, which maintains plasmids at low copy number; rop
   3590..3694    +  promoter       AmpR promoter: bla
   3695..4555    +  CDS            AmpR: β-lactamase; bla; confers resistance to ampicillin, carbenicillin, and related antibiotics
   4726..5314    +  rep_origin     ori: high-copy-number ColE1/pMB1/pBR322/pUC origin of replication
   5497..5589    +  CDS            lacI (fragment): lac repressor; lacI; The lac repressor binds to the lac operator to inhibit transcription in E. coli. This inhibition can be relieved by adding lactose or isopropyl-β-D-thiogalactopyranoside (IPTG).
   5602..5623    +  protein_bind   CAP binding site: CAP binding activates transcription in the presence of cAMP. E. coli catabolite activator protein
   5638..5668    +  promoter       lac promoter: promoter for the E. coli lac operon
   5676..5692    +  protein_bind   lac operator: The lac repressor binds to the lac operator to inhibit transcription in E. coli. This inhibition can be relieved by adding lactose or isopropyl-β-D-thiogalactopyranoside (IPTG). lac repressor encoded by lacI
