[The description below was written by a language model from this plasmid's Addgene catalogue record and pLannotate feature annotations shown in this document.]
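Description:
myc GbetaL mutant 6 is a mammalian expression plasmid built on the pRK5 backbone that encodes human GbetaL (G protein beta subunit-like, gene symbol MLST8, also called LST8) carrying a T208D point substitution and an N-terminal myc epitope tag supplied by the backbone. The insert of about 1.1 kb was placed between Sal and Not sites. In the sequenced 5,740 nt record, the MLST8 coding region lies downstream of the human cytomegalovirus immediate early enhancer and promoter, a fragment of CMV intron A and an SP6 phage promoter, which serves as the 5′ sequencing primer site and could in principle support in vitro transcription. An SV40 polyadenylation signal terminates the transcript. The annotation software also flags short partial matches to an immunoglobulin heavy chain signal sequence just upstream of the myc tag. This is only a fragment hit, and the catalogue entry does not describe any secretion signal.

For propagation in E. coli, the plasmid carries a high-copy ColE1/pUC-type origin and the β-lactamase gene for ampicillin selection. An M13 origin allows single-stranded DNA production. Remnants of lacZα, lacI, rop and bom sequences, together with a lac promoter and operator, are backbone leftovers. An SV40 enhancer/early promoter region is also present downstream of the expression cassette. No mammalian selection marker is annotated, so the construct is suited to transient transfection.

GbetaL is a subunit of the mTOR complexes. This plasmid comes from work characterising it as a positive regulator of the rapamycin-sensitive pathway that influences the raptor–mTOR interaction. The tagged mutant is one of a numbered set, presumably used to detect or immunoprecipitate the protein through its myc epitope and to compare its behaviour with that of wild-type GbetaL. The record does not state the specific effect of T208D.
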