Addgene plasmid #8480: myc GbetaL mutant 6
Depositing lab: David Sabatini. Depositing organization: Whitehead Institute for Biomedical Research. Publication: GbetaL, a positive regulator of the rapamycin-sensitive pathway required for the nutrient-sensitive interaction between raptor and mTOR. Kim DH, Sarbassov DD, Ali SM, Latek RR, Guntur KV, Erdjument-Bromage H, Tempst P, Sabatini DM. Mol Cell 2003 Apr;11(4):895-904. 10.1016/S1097-2765(03)00114-X PubMed 12718876.
Backbone
  Vector backbone: prk5
  Backbone size w/o insert (bp): 4716
  Vector type: Mammalian Expression
Growth in bacteria
  Bacterial resistance: Ampicillin, 100 μg/mL
  Growth temperature: 37°C
  Growth strain: DH5alpha
  Copy number: High Copy
Gene/Insert
  Gene/Insert name: GbetaL (alt name: G protein beta subunit-like)
  Species: H. sapiens (human)
  Insert size (bp): 1080
  Mutation: T208D
  Entrez Gene: MLST8 (a.k.a. GBL, GbetaL, LST8, POP3, WAT1)
  Tag / fusion protein: myc (N terminal on backbone)
  Cloning method: Restriction Enzyme; 5′ cloning site sal (unknown if destroyed); 3′ cloning site not (unknown if destroyed)
  Sequencing primers: 5′ SP6
Resource information
  A portion of this plasmid was derived from a plasmid made by: we cloned this gene
Terms and licenses: Academic/Nonprofit Terms; Industry Terms: Not Available to Industry
How to cite: myc GbetaL mutant 6 was a gift from David Sabatini (Addgene plasmid # 8480 ; http://n2t.net/addgene:8480 ; RRID:Addgene_8480)
